LOCUS       Exported 7302 bp ds-DNA circular SYN 03-JAN-2023
DEFINITION  Expresses FKBP12 protein in mammalian cells.
ACCESSION   .
VERSION     .
KEYWORDS    pLenti6M FKBP12
SOURCE      synthetic DNA construct
  ORGANISM  synthetic DNA construct
REFERENCE   1 (bases 1 to 7302)
  TITLE     Jun Liu Lab Plasmids 2022
REFERENCE   2 (bases 1 to 7302)
  AUTHORS   .
  TITLE     Direct Submission
  JOURNAL   Exported Jan 3, 2023 from SnapGene Server 1.1.58
            http://www.snapgene.com
FEATURES             Location/Qualifiers
     source          1..7302
                     /organism="synthetic DNA construct"
                     /mol_type="other DNA"
     enhancer        42..345
                     /label=CMV enhancer
                     /note="human cytomegalovirus immediate early enhancer"
     promoter        346..549
                     /label=CMV promoter
                     /note="human cytomegalovirus (CMV) immediate early
                     promoter"
     primer_bind     500..520
                     /label=CMV-F
                     /note="Human CMV immediate early promoter, forward primer"
     primer_bind     546..570
                     /label=LNCX
                     /note="Human CMV promoter, forward primer"
     regulatory      632..641
                     /regulatory_class="other"
                     /note="vertebrate consensus sequence for strong initiation
                     of translation (Kozak, 1987)"
     CDS             638..961
                     /codon_start=1
                     /product="human FK506-binding protein FKBP12"
                     /label=FKBP
                     /translation="MGVQVETISPGDGRTFPKRGQTCVVHYTGMLEDGKKFDSSRDRNK
                     PFKFMLGKQEVIRGWEEGVAQMSVGQRAKLTISPDYAYGATGHPGIIPPHATLVFDVEL
                     LKLE"
     CDS             1038..1079
                     /codon_start=1
                     /product="epitope tag from simian virus 5"
                     /label=V5 tag
                     /translation="GKPIPNPLLGLDST"
     primer_bind     complement(1116..1136)
                     /label=pBABE 3'
                     /note="SV40 enhancer, reverse primer for pBABE vectors"
     promoter        1121..1450
                     /label=SV40 promoter
                     /note="SV40 enhancer and early promoter"
     rep_origin      1301..1436
                     /label=SV40 ori
                     /note="SV40 origin of replication"
     promoter        1498..1545
                     /label=EM7 promoter
                     /note="synthetic bacterial promoter "
     CDS             1564..1962
                     /codon_start=1
                     /gene="Aspergillus terreus BSD"
                     /product="blasticidin S deaminase"
                     /label=BSD
                     /note="confers resistance to blasticidin"
                     /translation="MAKPLSQEESTLIERATATINSIPISEDYSVASAALSSDGRIFTG
                     VNVYHFTGGPCAELVVLGTAAAAAAGNLTCIVAIGNENRGILSPCGRCRQVLLDLHPGI
                     KAIVKDSDGQPTAVGIRELLPSGYVWEG"
     LTR             2049..2282
                     /label=3' LTR (Delta-U3)
                     /note="self-inactivating 3' long terminal repeat (LTR) from
                     HIV-1"
     polyA_signal    2354..2475
                     /label=SV40 poly(A) signal
                     /note="SV40 polyadenylation signal"
     primer_bind     complement(2391..2410)
                     /label=SV40pA-R
                     /note="SV40 polyA, reverse primer"
     primer_bind     2445..2464
                     /label=EBV-rev
                     /note="SV40 polyA terminator, reverse primer"
     rep_origin      2515..2650
                     /label=SV40 ori
                     /note="SV40 origin of replication"
     primer_bind     complement(2670..2689)
                     /label=T7
                     /note="T7 promoter, forward primer"
     promoter        complement(2671..2689)
                     /label=T7 promoter
                     /note="promoter for bacteriophage T7 RNA polymerase"
     primer_bind     complement(2699..2716)
                     /label=M13 Forward
                     /note="In lacZ gene. Also called M13-F20 or M13 (-21)
                     Forward"
     primer_bind     complement(2699..2715)
                     /label=M13 fwd
                     /note="common sequencing primer, one of multiple similar
                     variants"
     primer_bind     complement(2708..2730)
                     /label=M13/pUC Forward
                     /note="In lacZ gene"
     rep_origin      2857..3312
                     /direction=RIGHT
                     /label=f1 ori
                     /note="f1 bacteriophage origin of replication; arrow
                     indicates direction of (+) strand synthesis"
     primer_bind     complement(2944..2963)
                     /label=F1ori-R
                     /note="F1 origin, reverse primer"
     primer_bind     3154..3175
                     /label=F1ori-F
                     /note="F1 origin, forward primer"
     promoter        3338..3442
                     /gene="bla"
                     /label=AmpR promoter
     CDS             3443..4303
                     /codon_start=1
                     /gene="bla"
                     /product="beta-lactamase"
                     /label=AmpR
                     /note="confers resistance to ampicillin, carbenicillin, and
                     related antibiotics"
                     /translation="MSIQHFRVALIPFFAAFCLPVFAHPETLVKVKDAEDQLGARVGYI
                     ELDLNSGKILESFRPEERFPMMSTFKVLLCGAVLSRIDAGQEQLGRRIHYSQNDLVEYS
                     PVTEKHLTDGMTVRELCSAAITMSDNTAANLLLTTIGGPKELTAFLHNMGDHVTRLDRW
                     EPELNEAIPNDERDTTMPVAMATTLRKLLTGELLTLASRQQLIDWMEADKVAGPLLRSA
                     LPAGWFIADKSGAGERGSRGIIAALGPDGKPSRIVVIYTTGSQATMDERNRQIAEIGAS
                     LIKHW"
     primer_bind     complement(3661..3680)
                     /label=Amp-R
                     /note="Ampicillin resistance gene, reverse primer"
     rep_origin      4474..5062
                     /direction=RIGHT
                     /label=ori
                     /note="high-copy-number ColE1/pMB1/pBR322/pUC origin of
                     replication"
     primer_bind     4963..4982
                     /label=pBR322ori-F
                     /note="pBR322 origin, forward primer"
     primer_bind     5216..5233
                     /label=L4440
                     /note="L4440 vector, forward primer"
     protein_bind    5350..5371
                     /label=CAP binding site
                     /bound_moiety="E. coli catabolite activator protein"
                     /note="CAP binding activates transcription in the presence
                     of cAMP."
     promoter        5386..5416
                     /label=lac promoter
                     /note="promoter for the E. coli lac operon"
     protein_bind    5424..5440
                     /label=lac operator
                     /bound_moiety="lac repressor encoded by lacI"
                     /note="The lac repressor binds to the lac operator to
                     inhibit transcription in E. coli. This inhibition can be
                     relieved by adding lactose or
                     isopropyl-beta-D-thiogalactopyranoside (IPTG)."
     primer_bind     5429..5451
                     /label=M13/pUC Reverse
                     /note="In lacZ gene"
     primer_bind     5448..5464
                     /label=M13 rev
                     /note="common sequencing primer, one of multiple similar
                     variants"
     primer_bind     5448..5464
                     /label=M13 Reverse
                     /note="In lacZ gene. Also called M13-rev"
     primer_bind     5483..5503
                     /label=T3
                     /note="T3 promoter, forward primer"
     promoter        5485..5503
                     /label=T3 promoter
                     /note="promoter for bacteriophage T3 RNA polymerase"
     promoter        5531..5757
                     /label=RSV promoter
                     /note="Rous sarcoma virus enhancer/promoter"
     LTR             5758..5938
                     /label=5' LTR (truncated)
                     /note="truncated 5' long terminal repeat (LTR) from HIV-1"
     misc_feature    5985..6110
                     /label=HIV-1 Psi
                     /note="packaging signal of human immunodeficiency virus
                     type 1"
     misc_feature    6603..6836
                     /label=RRE
                     /note="The Rev response element (RRE) of HIV-1 allows for
                     Rev-dependent mRNA export from the nucleus to the
                     cytoplasm."
     CDS             7021..7065
                     /codon_start=1
                     /product="antigenic peptide corresponding to amino acids
                     655 to 669 of the HIV envelope protein gp41 (Lutje Hulsik
                     et al., 2013)"
                     /label=gp41 peptide
                     /note="recognized by the 2H10 single-chain llama nanobody"
                     /translation="KNEQELLELDKWASL"
ORIGIN
        1 gtgaacggat ctcgacggta tcgataagct tgggagttcc gcgttacata acttacggta
       61 aatggcccgc ctggctgacc gcccaacgac ccccgcccat tgacgtcaat aatgacgtat
      121 gttcccatag taacgccaat agggactttc cattgacgtc aatgggtgga gtatttacgg
      181 taaactgccc acttggcagt acatcaagtg tatcatatgc caagtacgcc ccctattgac
      241 gtcaatgacg gtaaatggcc cgcctggcat tatgcccagt acatgacctt atgggacttt
      301 cctacttggc agtacatcta cgtattagtc atcgctatta ccatggtgat gcggttttgg
      361 cagtacatca atgggcgtgg atagcggttt gactcacggg gatttccaag tctccacccc
      421 attgacgtca atgggagttt gttttggcac caaaatcaac gggactttcc aaaatgtcgt
      481 aacaactccg ccccattgac gcaaatgggc ggtaggcgtg tacggtggga ggtctatata
      541 agcagagctc gtttagtgaa ccgtcagatc gcctggagac gccatccacg ctgttttgac
      601 ctccatagaa gacaccgact ctagaggatc cgccaccatg ggagtgcagg tggaaaccat
      661 ctccccagga gacgggcgca ccttccccaa gcgcggccag acctgcgtgg tgcactacac
      721 cgggatgctt gaagatggaa agaaatttga ttcctcccgg gacagaaaca agccctttaa
      781 gtttatgcta ggcaagcagg aggtgatccg aggctgggaa gaaggggttg cccagatgag
      841 tgtgggtcag agagccaaac tgactatatc tccagattat gcctatggtg ccactgggca
      901 cccaggcatc atcccaccac atgccactct cgtcttcgat gtggagcttc taaaactgga
      961 aggtaaaaag aagaaaaaga agtcaaagac aaagtgtgta attatgtaac tcgagtctag
     1021 agggcccgcg gttcgaaggt aagcctatcc ctaaccctct cctcggtctc gattctacgc
     1081 gtaccggtta gtaatgagtt tggaattaat tctgtggaat gtgtgtcagt tagggtgtgg
     1141 aaagtcccca ggctccccag caggcagaag tatgcaaagc atgcatctca attagtcagc
     1201 aaccaggtgt ggaaagtccc caggctcccc agcaggcaga agtatgcaaa gcatgcatct
     1261 caattagtca gcaaccatag tcccgcccct aactccgccc atcccgcccc taactccgcc
     1321 cagttccgcc cattctccgc cccatggctg actaattttt tttatttatg cagaggccga
     1381 ggccgcctct gcctctgagc tattccagaa gtagtgagga ggcttttttg gaggcctagg
     1441 cttttgcaaa aagctcccgg gagcttgtat atccattttc ggatctgatc agcacgtgtt
     1501 gacaattaat catcggcata gtatatcggc atagtataat acgacaaggt gaggaactaa
     1561 accatggcca agcctttgtc tcaagaagaa tccaccctca ttgaaagagc aacggctaca
     1621 atcaacagca tccccatctc tgaagactac agcgtcgcca gcgcagctct ctctagcgac
     1681 ggccgcatct tcactggtgt caatgtatat cattttactg ggggaccttg tgcagaactc
     1741 gtggtgctgg gcactgctgc tgctgcggca gctggcaacc tgacttgtat cgtcgcgatc
     1801 ggaaatgaga acaggggcat cttgagcccc tgcggacggt gccgacaggt gcttctcgat
     1861 ctgcatcctg ggatcaaagc catagtgaag gacagtgatg gacagccgac ggcagttggg
     1921 attcgtgaat tgctgccctc tggttatgtg tgggagggct aagcacaatt cgagctcggt
     1981 acctttaaga ccaatgactt acaaggcagc tgtagatctt agccactttt taaaagaaaa
     2041 ggggggactg gaagggctaa ttcactccca acgaagacaa gatctgcttt ttgcttgtac
     2101 tgggtctctc tggttagacc agatctgagc ctgggagctc tctggctaac tagggaaccc
     2161 actgcttaag cctcaataaa gcttgccttg agtgcttcaa gtagtgtgtg cccgtctgtt
     2221 gtgtgactct ggtaactaga gatccctcag acccttttag tcagtgtgga aaatctctag
     2281 cagtagtagt tcatgtcatc ttattattca gtatttataa cttgcaaaga aatgaatatc
     2341 agagagtgag aggaacttgt ttattgcagc ttataatggt tacaaataaa gcaatagcat
     2401 cacaaatttc acaaataaag catttttttc actgcattct agttgtggtt tgtccaaact
     2461 catcaatgta tcttatcatg tctggctcta gctatcccgc ccctaactcc gcccatcccg
     2521 cccctaactc cgcccagttc cgcccattct ccgccccatg gctgactaat tttttttatt
     2581 tatgcagagg ccgaggccgc ctcggcctct gagctattcc agaagtagtg aggaggcttt
     2641 tttggaggcc tagggacgta cccaattcgc cctatagtga gtcgtattac gcgcgctcac
     2701 tggccgtcgt tttacaacgt cgtgactggg aaaaccctgg cgttacccaa cttaatcgcc
     2761 ttgcagcaca tccccctttc gccagctggc gtaatagcga agaggcccgc accgatcgcc
     2821 cttcccaaca gttgcgcagc ctgaatggcg aatgggnnnn nnnnnnnnnn nnnnnnnnnn
     2881 nnnnnnnnnn nnnnnnnnnn nnnnnnnnnn nnnnnnnnnn nnnnnnnnnn nnnnnnnnnn
     2941 nnnnnnnnnn nnnnnnnnnn nnnnnnnnnn nnnnnnnnnn cnnnnnnnnn nnnnnnnnnn
     3001 nnnnnnnnnn nnnnnnnnnn nnnnnnnnnn nnnnnnnnnn nnnnnnnnnn nnnnnnnnnn
     3061 nnnnnnnnnn nnannnnnnn nnnnnnnnnn nnnnnnnnnn nnnnnnnnnn nnnnnnnnnn
     3121 nncctttgac gttggagtcc acgttcttta atagtggact cttgttccaa actggaacaa
     3181 cactcaaccc tatctcggtc tattcttttg atttataagg gattttgccg atttcggcct
     3241 attggttaaa aaatgagctg atttaacaaa aatttaacgc gaattttaac aaaatattaa
     3301 cgcttacaat ttaggtggca cttttcgggg aaatgtgcgc ggaaccccta tttgtttatt
     3361 tttctaaata cattcaaata tgtatccgct catgagacaa taaccctgat aaatgcttca
     3421 ataatattga aaaaggaaga gtatgagtat tcaacatttc cgtgtcgccc ttattccctt
     3481 ttttgcggca ttttgccttc ctgtttttgc tcacccagaa acgctggtga aagtaaaaga
     3541 tgctgaagat cagttgggtg cacgagtggg ttacatcgaa ctggatctca acagcggtaa
     3601 gatccttgag agttttcgcc ccgaagaacg ttttccaatg atgagcactt ttaaagttct
     3661 gctatgtggc gcggtattat cccgtattga cgccgggcaa gagcaactcg gtcgccgcat
     3721 acactattct cagaatgact tggttgagta ctcaccagtc acagaaaagc atcttacgga
     3781 tggcatgaca gtaagagaat tatgcagtgc tgccataacc atgagtgata acactgcggc
     3841 caacttactt ctgacaacga tcggaggacc gaaggagcta accgcttttt tgcacaacat
     3901 gggggatcat gtaactcgcc ttgatcgttg ggaaccggag ctgaatgaag ccataccaaa
     3961 cgacgagcgt gacaccacga tgcctgtagc aatggcaaca acgttgcgca aactattaac
     4021 tggcgaacta cttactctag cttcccggca acaattaata gactggatgg aggcggataa
     4081 agttgcagga ccacttctgc gctcggccct tccggctggc tggtttattg ctgataaatc
     4141 tggagccggt gagcgtgggt ctcgcggtat cattgcagca ctggggccag atggtaagcc
     4201 ctcccgtatc gtagttatct acacgacggg gagtcaggca actatggatg aacgaaatag
     4261 acagatcgct gagataggtg cctcactgat taagcattgg taactgtcag accaagttta
     4321 ctcatatata ctttagattg atttaaaact tcatttttaa tttaaaagga tctaggtgaa
     4381 gatccttttt gataatctca tgaccaaaat cccttaacgt gagttttcgt tccactgagc
     4441 gtcagacccc gtagaaaaga tcaaaggatc ttcttgagat cctttttttc tgcgcgtaat
     4501 ctgctgcttg caaacaaaaa aaccaccgct accagcggtg gtttgtttgc cggatcaaga
     4561 gctaccaact ctttttccga aggtaactgg cttcagcaga gcgcagatac caaatactgt
     4621 tcttctagtg tagccgtagt taggccacca cttcaagaac tctgtagcac cgcctacata
     4681 cctcgctctg ctaatcctgt taccagtggc tgctgccagt ggcgataagt cgtgtcttac
     4741 cgggttggac tcaagacgat agttaccgga taaggcgcag cggtcgggct gaacgggggg
     4801 ttcgtgcaca cagcccagct tggagcgaac gacctacacc gaactgagat acctacagcg
     4861 tgagctatga gaaagcgcca cgcttcccga agggagaaag gcggacaggt atccggtaag
     4921 cggcagggtc ggaacaggag agcgcacgag ggagcttcca gggggaaacg cctggtatct
     4981 ttatagtcct gtcgggtttc gccacctctg acttgagcgt cgatttttgt gatgctcgtc
     5041 aggggggcgg agcctatgga aaaacgccag caacgcggcc tttttacggt tcctggcctt
     5101 ttgctggcct tttgctcaca tgttctttcc tgcgttatcc cctgattctg tggataaccg
     5161 tattaccgcc tttgagtgag ctgataccgc tcgccgcagc cgaacgaccg agcgcagcga
     5221 gtcagtgagc gaggaagcgg aagagcgccc aatacgcaaa ccgcctctcc ccgcgcgttg
     5281 gccgattcat taatgcagct ggcacgacag gtttcccgac tggaaagcgg gcagtgagcg
     5341 caacgcaatt aatgtgagtt agctcactca ttaggcaccc caggctttac actttatgct
     5401 tccggctcgt atgttgtgtg gaattgtgag cggataacaa tttcacacag gaaacagcta
     5461 tgaccatgat tacgccaagc gcgcaattaa ccctcactaa agggaacaaa agctggagct
     5521 gcaagcttaa tgtagtctta tgcaatactc ttgtagtctt gcaacatggt aacgatgagt
     5581 tagcaacatg ccttacaagg agagaaaaag caccgtgcat gccgattggt ggaagtaagg
     5641 tggtacgatc gtgccttatt aggaaggcaa cagacgggtc tgacatggat tggacgaacc
     5701 actgaattgc cgcattgcag agatattgta tttaagtgcc tagctcgata cataaacggg
     5761 tctctctggt tagaccagat ctgagcctgg gagctctctg gctaactagg gaacccactg
     5821 cttaagcctc aataaagctt gccttgagtg cttcaagtag tgtgtgcccg tctgttgtgt
     5881 gactctggta actagagatc cctcagaccc ttttagtcag tgtggaaaat ctctagcagt
     5941 ggcgcccgaa cagggacttg aaagcgaaag ggaaaccaga ggagctctct cgacgcagga
     6001 ctcggcttgc tgaagcgcgc acggcaagag gcgaggggcg gcgactggtg agtacgccaa
     6061 aaattttgac tagcggaggc tagaaggaga gagatgggtg cgagagcgtc agtattaagc
     6121 gggggagaat tagatcgcga tgggaaaaaa ttcggttaag gccaggggga aagaaaaaat
     6181 ataaattaaa acatatagta tgggcaagca gggagctaga acgattcgca gttaatcctg
     6241 gcctgttaga aacatcagaa ggctgtagac aaatactggg acagctacaa ccatcccttc
     6301 agacaggatc agaagaactt agatcattat ataatacagt agcaaccctc tattgtgtgc
     6361 atcaaaggat agagataaaa gacaccaagg aagctttaga caagatagag gaagagcaaa
     6421 acaaaagtaa gaccaccgca cagcaagcgg ccgctgatct tcagacctgg aggaggagat
     6481 atgagggaca attggagaag tgaattatat aaatataaag tagtaaaaat tgaaccatta
     6541 ggagtagcac ccaccaaggc aaagagaaga gtggtgcaga gagaaaaaag agcagtggga
     6601 ataggagctt tgttccttgg gttcttggga gcagcaggaa gcactatggg cgcagcgtca
     6661 atgacgctga cggtacaggc cagacaatta ttgtctggta tagtgcagca gcagaacaat
     6721 ttgctgaggg ctattgaggc gcaacagcat ctgttgcaac tcacagtctg gggcatcaag
     6781 cagctccagg caagaatcct ggctgtggaa agatacctaa aggatcaaca gctcctgggg
     6841 atttggggtt gctctggaaa actcatttgc accactgctg tgccttggaa tgctagttgg
     6901 agtaataaat ctctggaaca gatttggaat cacacgacct ggatggagtg ggacagagaa
     6961 attaacaatt acacaagctt aatacactcc ttaattgaag aatcgcaaaa ccagcaagaa
     7021 aagaatgaac aagaattatt ggaattagat aaatgggcaa gtttgtggaa ttggtttaac
     7081 ataacaaatt ggctgtggta tataaaatta ttcataatga tagtaggagg cttggtaggt
     7141 ttaagaatag tttttgctgt actttctata gtgaatagag ttaggcaggg atattcacca
     7201 ttatcgtttc agacccacct cccaaccccg aggggacccg acaggcccga aggaatagaa
     7261 gaagaaggtg gagagagaga cagagacaga tccattcgat ta
//
